Addgene plasmid #168018: pET-X(4130)B1
Purpose: Expresses X(4130)B1-6xHis in bacterial cells
Depositing lab: David Liu. Depositing organization: Broad Institute. Publication: Phage-assisted evolution of botulinum neurotoxin proteases with reprogrammed specificity. Blum TR, Liu H, Packer MS, Xiong X, Lee PG, Zhang S, Richter M, Minasov G, Satchell KJF, Dong M, Liu DR. Science. 2021 Feb 19;371(6531):803-810. doi: 10.1126/science.abf5972. PubMed 33602850.
Backbone
  Vector backbone: pET (pBR322)
  Backbone manufacturer: David Liu Lab
  Vector type: Bacterial Expression
Growth in bacteria
  Bacterial resistance: Kanamycin, 50 μg/mL
  Growth temperature: 37°C
  Growth strain: DH5alpha
  Copy number: High Copy
Gene/Insert
  Gene/Insert name: X(4130)B1-6xHis
  Species: Synthetic
  Tag / fusion protein: Hisx6 (C terminal on insert)
  Cloning method: Ligation Independent Cloning
Terms and licenses: Academic/Nonprofit Terms; Industry Terms: Not Available to Industry
How to cite: pET-X(4130)B1 was a gift from David Liu (Addgene plasmid # 168018 ; http://n2t.net/addgene:168018 ; RRID:Addgene_168018)
