[The description below was written by a language model from this plasmid's Addgene catalogue record and pLannotate feature annotations shown in this document.]
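Description:
pET-X(4130)B1 is a 6.5 kb bacterial expression plasmid built on a pET-type, pBR322-derived backbone for producing a C-terminally His-tagged protein, X(4130)B1, in E. coli. It replicates from a ColE1/pMB1-family origin and retains the rop gene and bom region of pBR322. The catalogue lists it as high copy, although rop normally moderates copy number. Selection is by kanamycin through an aph(3')-Ia (KanR) cassette. An f1 origin is also present, along with remnant fragments of the tetracycline resistance gene and an AmpR promoter fragment that are backbone leftovers rather than functional markers.

The expression cassette follows the classic pET layout: a T7 promoter immediately followed by a lac operator, the strong T7 gene 10 ribosome binding site, the open reading frame, and a T7 terminator. A plasmid-borne lacI gene with its own promoter supplies repressor, so transcription depends on a host that provides T7 RNA polymerase and is induced with IPTG. The roughly 1.3 kb coding region is listed as synthetic, and automated annotation matches it to botulinum neurotoxin X. The description attached to that match concerns the heavy chain, but the record does not state which part of the toxin is encoded. The associated publication concerns phage-assisted evolution of botulinum neurotoxin proteases with reprogrammed substrate specificity, which suggests an evolved protease variant, though the specific mutations and target are not given. The histidine tag directly follows the coding sequence and allows metal-affinity purification. The short downstream match to a T7 gene 10-derived solubility tag is probably vector sequence rather than part of the product. The plasmid is suited to recombinant expression and purification of this variant for biochemical characterisation.
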