Features (pLannotate 1.2.2; 19 found; start..end, strand, type, name):
     26..73      -  terminator     T7 terminator: transcription terminator for bacteriophage T7 RNA polymerase
     81..130     -  CDS            SET1 (fragment): solubility-enhancement tag derived from T7 phage gene 10B
    140..157     -  CDS            9xHis (fragment): 9xHis affinity tag
    155..1474    -  CDS            BXX_CLOBO (fragment): Experimental evidence at protein level: Swiss-Prot protein existence level 1. [Botulinum neurotoxin X heavy chain]: Responsible for epithelial cell transcytosis, host nerve cell targeting and translocation of light chain (LC) into host cytosol. Composed of 3 subdomains; the translocation domain (TD), and N-terminus and C- terminus of the receptor-binding domain (RBD). The RBD is responsible for the adherence of the toxin to the cell surface. It simultaneously recognizes 2 coreceptors; polysialated gangliosides and an unknown receptor protein in close proximity on host synaptic vesicles. The N-
   1480..1502    -  RBS            RBS: efficient ribosome binding site from bacteriophage T7 gene 10 (Olins and Rangwala, 1989)
   1517..1541    -  protein_bind   lac operator: The lac repressor binds to the lac operator to inhibit transcription in E. coli. This inhibition can be relieved by adding lactose or isopropyl-β-D-thiogalactopyranoside (IPTG). lac repressor encoded by lacI
   1542..1560    -  promoter       T7 promoter: promoter for bacteriophage T7 RNA polymerase
   1582..1861    +  CDS            TcR (fragment): tetracycline efflux protein; tet; confers resistance to tetracycline
   1869..1946    +  promoter       lacI promoter: lacI
   1947..3029    +  CDS            lacI: lac repressor; lacI; The lac repressor binds to the lac operator to inhibit transcription in E. coli. This inhibition can be relieved by adding lactose or isopropyl-β-D-thiogalactopyranoside (IPTG).
   3042..3063    +  protein_bind   CAP binding site: CAP binding activates transcription in the presence of cAMP. E. coli catabolite activator protein
   3078..3369    +  CDS            TcR (fragment): tetracycline efflux protein; tet; confers resistance to tetracycline
   3441..3821    -  CDS            YPB1_ECOLX: Protein predicted: Swiss-Prot protein existence level 4. From Escherichia coli.
   3838..4029    +  CDS            rop: Rop protein, which maintains plasmids at low copy number; rop
   4131..4270    +  misc_feature   bom: basis of mobility region from pBR322
   4456..5044    -  rep_origin     ori: high-copy-number ColE1/pMB1/pBR322/pUC origin of replication
   5166..5981    +  CDS            KanR: aminoglycoside phosphotransferase; aph(3')-Ia; confers resistance to kanamycin in bacteria or G418 (Geneticin®) in eukaryotes
   5990..6047    -  promoter       AmpR promoter (fragment): bla
   6100..6528    -  rep_origin     f1 ori (sequence partly withheld): f1 bacteriophage origin of replication; arrow indicates direction of (+) strand synthesis
>Addgene plasmid #168018 | pET-X(4130)B1 | addgene full sequence | sequence record 329533 | Addgene NGS Result
ATCCGGATATAGTTCCTCCTTTCAGCAAAAAACCCCTCAAGACCCGTTTAGAGGCCCCAAGGGGTTATGC
TAGTTATTGCTCAGCGGTGGCAGCAGCCAACTCAGCTTCCTTTCGGGCTTTGTTAGCAGCCGGATCTCAG
TGGTGGTGGTGGTGGTGGTTTTTTGAGTTGCGGTAAATGGCATTATACAACAACCCGTTACGTGGACAAA
TTTTAATAAACGCACGAAGTGCGTTGGACTCGATCTTTTCAAAATAAGACGACTCTAACAGCTGGCCTTG
GAAATCGTTCGACCCCTGGGAGCTGATATTAAAACCCTCTAAAGTGCTGTAACTATTGTCGTCCAGGATG
TTTACATAGATAGGGTCGATTGGACGCTCCTTAATGTAGTGCTTGCGCACAAGGATGGAGAAACGCTGTG
CCAAGTTAGACTCATTAAGTACAAACAAGATGGTATTAAGTTTCTTCTCGAACTCAGCTGTATCAAGTTT
GAAGTTACCCAAACGACCTTGTACTGGGATTTTGTTTTTGATATTTTTTAACAAATCATTCTCTACGGTA
ACAGTATTAAGACGCTCTGAGATCAGAGTAGTATAGTTGTTTTTGGCCGTTTCGATGATCTTTTTGATGA
TCAATGATGAAATTGCTTTAGAGTCAATTCCACCAAACGTAAGAAGCTCCTCAAAGATAAGACTGTTTTG
TTGACGCGAAGTTTCAATCTTTCCTGTGTCAAAATTATAGTAAAAGTTGCGATTGCTGATGCCGTAAAGA
TTATGAGTCACGTGAACCAGCTCGTGCATCAATGTCGAAGCAGGATCTGGAGCGAACTCACGTTTTACGA
ATTTATTTACAATATTCACCAAACTACGGTAGTTGCCGTAGCTCTCATCGAATGGTTTCAAGTAGAATGG
GGAAAACGACACTTCACTCAGTGTCCCTTCACCGTTAGAGATCGGCGTAGAATACAATCCGTATATTTCA
TTATTCGCAATATCGGGGCCGGGCCCATAAATGACCAGATTAGCTTGCAGGGTAGACACGATGTTGTCAT
TCTCTTGATACGCGATCGTCTCATTGTCCGACAGGGTTAATGCGCCGTTGGAGACAAGAGGCAATGGGAT
AGAGGAGGAAATCAACTCTAAAAGCTTCTCTCCCTCAGGTTTGCTCTTGATACGCTCCAGCACCTTGATT
ACACCTTGCAAGAACTCGTCCTTTTCACTCGGAGTGTTCAGGTAATTGGGATTATAGATAGCATCCGCCT
CCATGATAGGCTCTGACGGAATGTTTAAATCGTTTGTGTTATTCGTAAAGTTGTAACGTTCCGGAACGAT
CCAGATGTTTTTAATCACTTGGAAAGCTTTGAAAGGCCCCTTGCCCTTGTTGATTTTATCAGAATGGCGG
GGGGGGCGCATCGTGATTACGTTGATACCATCAATGGGATCGTTGTAGTTAAACTTGTTAATTTCAAGTT
TCATGTATATCTCCTTCTTAAAGTTAAACAAAATTATTTCTAGAGGGGAATTGTTATCCGCTCACAATTC
CCCTATAGTGAGTCGTATTAATTTCGCGGGATCGAGATCTCGATCCTCTACGCCGGACGCATCGTGGCCG
GCATCACCGGCGCCACAGGTGCGGTTGCTGGCGCCTATATCGCCGACATCACCGATGGGGAAGATCGGGC
TCGCCACTTCGGGCTCATGAGCGCTTGTTTCGGCGTGGGTATGGTGGCAGGCCCCGTGGCCGGGGGACTG
TTGGGCGCCATCTCCTTGCATGCACCATTCCTTGCGGCGGCGGTGCTCAACGGCCTCAACCTACTACTGG
GCTGCTTCCTAATGCAGGAGTCGCATAAGGGAGAGCGTCGAGATCCCGGACACCATCGAATGGCGCAAAA
CCTTTCGCGGTATGGCATGATAGCGCCCGGAAGAGAGTCAATTCAGGGTGGTGAATGTGAAACCAGTAAC
GTTATACGATGTCGCAGAGTATGCCGGTGTCTCTTATCAGACCGTTTCCCGCGTGGTGAACCAGGCCAGC
CACGTTTCTGCGAAAACGCGGGAAAAAGTGGAAGCGGCGATGGCGGAGCTGAATTACATTCCCAACCGCG
TGGCACAACAACTGGCGGGCAAACAGTCGTTGCTGATTGGCGTTGCCACCTCCAGTCTGGCCCTGCACGC
GCCGTCGCAAATTGTCGCGGCGATTAAATCTCGCGCCGATCAACTGGGTGCCAGCGTGGTGGTGTCGATG
GTAGAACGAAGCGGCGTCGAAGCCTGTAAAGCGGCGGTGCACAATCTTCTCGCGCAACGCGTCAGTGGGC
TGATCATTAACTATCCGCTGGATGACCAGGATGCCATTGCTGTGGAAGCTGCCTGCACTAATGTTCCGGC
GTTATTTCTTGATGTCTCTGACCAGACACCCATCAACAGTATTATTTTCTCCCATGAAGACGGTACGCGA
CTGGGCGTGGAGCATCTGGTCGCATTGGGTCACCAGCAAATCGCGCTGTTAGCGGGCCCATTAAGTTCTG
TCTCGGCGCGTCTGCGTCTGGCTGGCTGGCATAAATATCTCACTCGCAATCAAATTCAGCCGATAGCGGA
ACGGGAAGGCGACTGGAGTGCCATGTCCGGTTTTCAACAAACCATGCAAATGCTGAATGAGGGCATCGTT
CCCACTGCGATGCTGGTTGCCAACGATCAGATGGCGCTGGGCGCAATGCGCGCCATTACCGAGTCCGGGC
TGCGCGTTGGTGCGGATATCTCGGTAGTGGGATACGACGATACCGAAGACAGCTCATGTTATATCCCGCC
GTTAACCACCATCAAACAGGATTTTCGCCTGCTGGGGCAAACCAGCGTGGACCGCTTGCTGCAACTCTCT
CAGGGCCAGGCGGTGAAGGGCAATCAGCTGTTGCCCGTCTCACTGGTGAAAAGAAAAACCACCCTGGCGC
CCAATACGCAAACCGCCTCTCCCCGCGCGTTGGCCGATTCATTAATGCAGCTGGCACGACAGGTTTCCCG
ACTGGAAAGCGGGCAGTGAGCGCAACGCAATTAATGTAAGTTAGCTCACTCATTAGGCACCGGGATCTCG
ACCGATGCCCTTGAGAGCCTTCAACCCAGTCAGCTCCTTCCGGTGGGCGCGGGGCATGACTATCGTCGCC
GCACTTATGACTGTCTTCTTTATCATGCAACTCGTAGGACAGGTGCCGGCAGCGCTCTGGGTCATTTTCG
GCGAGGACCGCTTTCGCTGGAGCGCGACGATGATCGGCCTGTCGCTTGCGGTATTCGGAATCTTGCACGC
CCTCGCTCAAGCCTTCGTCACTGGTCCCGCCACCAAACGTTTCGGCGAGAAGCAGGCCATTATCGCCGGC
ATGGCGGCCCCACGGGTGCGCATGATCGTGCTCCTGTCGTTGAGGACCCGGCTAGGCTGGCGGGGTTGCC
TTACTGGTTAGCAGAATGAATCACCGATACGCGAGCGAACGTGAAGCGACTGCTGCTGCAAAACGTCTGC
GACCTGAGCAACAACATGAATGGTCTTCGGTTTCCGTGTTTCGTAAAGTCTGGAAACGCGGAAGTCAGCG
CCCTGCACCATTATGTTCCGGATCTGCATCGCAGGATGCTGCTGGCTACCCTGTGGAACACCTACATCTG
TATTAACGAAGCGCTGGCATTGACCCTGAGTGATTTTTCTCTGGTCCCGCCGCATCCATACCGCCAGTTG
TTTACCCTCACAACGTTCCAGTAACCGGGCATGTTCATCATCAGTAACCCGTATCGTGAGCATCCTCTCT
CGTTTCATCGGTATCATTACCCCCATGAACAGAAATCCCCCTTACACGGAGGCATCAGTGACCAAACAGG
AAAAAACCGCCCTTAACATGGCCCGCTTTATCAGAAGCCAGACATTAACGCTTCTGGAGAAACTCAACGA
GCTGGACGCGGATGAACAGGCAGACATCTGTGAATCGCTTCACGACCACGCTGATGAGCTTTACCGCAGC
TGCCTCGCGCGTTTCGGTGATGACGGTGAAAACCTCTGACACATGCAGCTCCCGGAGACGGTCACAGCTT
GTCTGTAAGCGGATGCCGGGAGCAGACAAGCCCGTCAGGGCGCGTCAGCGGGTGTTGGCGGGTGTCGGGG
CGCAGCCATGACCCAGTCACGTAGCGATAGCGGAGTGTATACTGGCTTAACTATGCGGCATCAGAGCAGA
TTGTACTGAGAGTGCACCATTGCGGTGTGAAATACCGCACAGATGCGTAAGGAGAAAATACCGCATCAGG
CGCTCTTCCGCTTCCTCGCTCACTGACTCGCTGCGCTCGGTCGTTCGGCTGCGGCGAGCGGTATCAGCTC
ACTCAAAGGCGGTAATACGGTTATCCACAGAATCAGGGGATAACGCAGGAAAGAACATGTGAGCAAAAGG
CCAGCAAAAGGCCAGGAACCGTAAAAAGGCCGCGTTGCTGGCGTTTTTCCATAGGCTCCGCCCCCCTGAC
GAGCATCACAAAAATCGACGCTCAAGTCAGAGGTGGCGAAACCCGACAGGACTATAAAGATACCAGGCGT
TTCCCCCTGGAAGCTCCCTCGTGCGCTCTCCTGTTCCGACCCTGCCGCTTACCGGATACCTGTCCGCCTT
TCTCCCTTCGGGAAGCGTGGCGCTTTCTCATAGCTCACGCTGTAGGTATCTCAGTTCGGTGTAGGTCGTT
CGCTCCAAGCTGGGCTGTGTGCACGAACCCCCCGTTCAGCCCGACCGCTGCGCCTTATCCGGTAACTATC
GTCTTGAGTCCAACCCGGTAAGACACGACTTATCGCCACTGGCAGCAGCCACTGGTAACAGGATTAGCAG
AGCGAGGTATGTAGGCGGTGCTACAGAGTTCTTGAAGTGGTGGCCTAACTACGGCTACACTAGAAGGACA
GTATTTGGTATCTGCGCTCTGCTGAAGCCAGTTACCTTCGGAAAAAGAGTTGGTAGCTCTTGATCCGGCA
AACAAACCACCGCTGGTAGCGGTGGTTTTTTTGTTTGCAAGCAGCAGATTACGCGCAGAAAAAAAGGATC
TCAAGAAGATCCTTTGATCTTTTCTACGGGGTCTGACGCTCAGTGGAACGAAAACTCACGTTAAGGGATT
TTGGTCATGAACAATAAAACTGTCTGCTTACATAAACAGTAATACAAGGGGTGTTATGAGCCATATTCAA
CGGGAAACGTCTTGCTCTAGGCCGCGATTAAATTCCAACATGGATGCTGATTTATATGGGTATAAATGGG
CTCGCGATAATGTCGGGCAATCAGGTGCGACAATCTATCGATTGTATGGGAAGCCCGATGCGCCAGAGTT
GTTTCTGAAACATGGCAAAGGTAGCGTTGCCAATGATGTTACAGATGAGATGGTCAGACTAAACTGGCTG
ACGGAATTTATGCCTCTTCCGACCATCAAGCATTTTATCCGTACTCCTGATGATGCATGGTTACTCACCA
CTGCGATCCCCGGGAAAACAGCATTCCAGGTATTAGAAGAATATCCTGATTCAGGTGAAAATATTGTTGA
TGCGCTGGCAGTGTTCCTGCGCCGGTTGCATTCGATTCCTGTTTGTAATTGTCCTTTTAACAGCGATCGC
GTATTTCGTCTCGCTCAGGCGCAATCACGAATGAATAACGGTTTGGTTGATGCGAGTGATTTTGATGACG
AGCGTAATGGCTGGCCTGTTGAACAAGTCTGGAAAGAAATGCATAAACTTTTGCCATTCTCACCGGATTC
AGTCGTCACTCATGGTGATTTCTCACTTGATAACCTTATTTTTGACGAGGGGAAATTAATAGGTTGTATT
GATGTTGGACGAGTCGGAATCGCAGACCGATACCAGGATCTTGCCATCCTATGGAACTGCCTCGGTGAGT
TTTCTCCTTCATTACAGAAACGGCTTTTTCAAAAATATGGTATTGATAATCCTGATATGAATAAATTGCA
GTTTCATTTGATGCTCGATGAGTTTTTCTAAGAATTAATTCATGAGCGGATACATATTTGAATGTATTTA
GAAAAATAAACAAATAGGGGTTCCGCGCACATTTCCCCGAAAAGTGCCACCTAAATTGTAAGCGTTAATA
TTTTGTTAAAATTCGCGTTAAATTTTTGTTAAATCAGCTCATTTTTTAACCAATAGGCCGAAATCGGCAA
AATCCCTTATAAATCAAAAGAATAGACCGAGATAGGGT
[37 nt withheld, positions 6199-6235]
AAAGAACGTGGACTCCAACGTCAAAGG
[49 nt withheld, positions 6263-6311]
T
[91 nt withheld, positions 6313-6403]
G
[124 nt withheld, positions 6405-6528]
CCCATTCGCCA
